Addgene plasmid #101261: 5VBT (UBC)
Purpose: Bacterial expression for structure determination; may not be full ORF
Depositing lab: Cheryl Arrowsmith. Depositing organization: University of Toronto.
Backbone
  Vector backbone: pET28-MHL
  Backbone manufacturer: SGC (Addgene Plasmid #26096)
  Vector type: Bacterial Expression
Growth in bacteria
  Bacterial resistance: Kanamycin, 50 μg/mL
  Growth temperature: 37°C
  Growth strain: DH5alpha
  Copy number: Unknown
Gene/Insert
  Gene/Insert name: UBC (alt names: 5VBT; gi|132626734)
  Species: H. sapiens (human)
  Insert size (bp): 234
  Entrez Gene: UBC (a.k.a. HMG20)
  Promoter: T7
  Tag / fusion protein: 6xHis-TEV (N terminal on backbone)
  Cloning method: Ligation Independent Cloning
  Sequencing primers: 5′ T7; 3′ T7-term
Terms and licenses: Academic/Nonprofit Terms; Industry Terms: Not Available to Industry
Depositor comments: N terminal tag: MHHHHHHSSGRENLYFQG. SGC Clone Sample ID: ubh04:YTC016-E10:C231906. SGC or PDB link: http://www.thesgc.org/structures/5VBT/
How to cite: 5VBT (UBC) was a gift from Cheryl Arrowsmith (Addgene plasmid # 101261 ; http://n2t.net/addgene:101261 ; RRID:Addgene_101261)
