[The description below was written by a language model from this plasmid's Addgene catalogue record and pLannotate feature annotations shown in this document.]
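Description:
5VBT (UBC) is a bacterial expression plasmid built on the pET28-MHL backbone, made to produce a human ubiquitin C (UBC) fragment for protein structure determination. The recorded insert is 234 bp, roughly the length of a single ubiquitin unit, and the record cautions that it may not represent the full open reading frame. It was introduced by ligation-independent cloning. The sequenced plasmid is 5,540 nt. It carries a ColE1/pBR322-type origin together with the bom region and the rop gene, which moderates copy number (the catalogue lists copy number as unknown), plus an f1 phage origin. Selection is by kanamycin through the aph(3')-Ia gene. Short tetracycline-resistance fragments and a predicted E. coli ORF in the annotation are non-functional pBR322-derived remnants of the backbone.

Expression is driven by a T7 promoter followed immediately by a lac operator and the strong T7 gene 10 ribosome binding site, with a T7 terminator downstream. The plasmid also encodes lacI under its own promoter. Transcription is therefore repressed until induction with IPTG, and it requires a host that supplies T7 RNA polymerase. The coding region begins with a backbone-encoded N-terminal 6xHis tag and a TEV protease site, which allow metal-affinity purification and subsequent tag removal. The annotation tool labels this region as a partial "capTEV" match. It also assigns the insert to a fission yeast ubiquitin–ribosomal protein fusion, which most likely reflects the strong conservation of ubiquitin rather than a yeast origin. That annotated match spans more than the stated 234 bp, and the record does not explain the difference.
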