Features (pLannotate 1.2.2; 18 found; start..end, strand, type, name):
     12..440     +  rep_origin     f1 ori (sequence partly withheld): f1 bacteriophage origin of replication; arrow indicates direction of (+) strand synthesis
    493..550     +  promoter       AmpR promoter (fragment): bla
    559..1374    -  CDS            KanR: aminoglycoside phosphotransferase; aph(3')-Ia; confers resistance to kanamycin in bacteria or G418 (Geneticin®) in eukaryotes
   1496..2084    +  rep_origin     ori: high-copy-number ColE1/pMB1/pBR322/pUC origin of replication
   2270..2409    -  misc_feature   bom: basis of mobility region from pBR322
   2511..2702    -  CDS            rop: Rop protein, which maintains plasmids at low copy number; rop
   2719..3099    +  CDS            YPB1_ECOLX: Protein predicted: Swiss-Prot protein existence level 4. From Escherichia coli.
   3171..3462    -  CDS            TcR (fragment): tetracycline efflux protein; tet; confers resistance to tetracycline
   3477..3498    -  protein_bind   CAP binding site: CAP binding activates transcription in the presence of cAMP. E. coli catabolite activator protein
   3511..4593    -  CDS            lacI: lac repressor; lacI; The lac repressor binds to the lac operator to inhibit transcription in E. coli. This inhibition can be relieved by adding lactose or isopropyl-β-D-thiogalactopyranoside (IPTG).
   4594..4671    -  promoter       lacI promoter: lacI
   4679..4958    -  CDS            TcR (fragment): tetracycline efflux protein; tet; confers resistance to tetracycline
   4980..4998    +  promoter       T7 promoter: promoter for bacteriophage T7 RNA polymerase
   4999..5023    +  protein_bind   lac operator: The lac repressor binds to the lac operator to inhibit transcription in E. coli. This inhibition can be relieved by adding lactose or isopropyl-β-D-thiogalactopyranoside (IPTG). lac repressor encoded by lacI
   5038..5060    +  RBS            RBS: efficient ribosome binding site from bacteriophage T7 gene 10 (Olins and Rangwala, 1989)
   5068..5086    +  CDS            capTEV™ (fragment): composite tag for in vivo biotinylation, TEV protease cleavage, and 6xHis tagging
   5121..5468    +  CDS            ubi1 (fragment): RL401_SCHPO - Experimental evidence at protein level: Swiss-Prot protein existence level 1. [60S ribosomal protein L40]: component of the 60S subunit of the ribosome. From Schizosaccharomyces pombe (strain 972 / ATCC 24843) (Fission yeast).
   5468..5515    +  terminator     T7 terminator: transcription terminator for bacteriophage T7 RNA polymerase
>Addgene plasmid #101261 | 5VBT (UBC) | addgene full sequence | sequence record 197643 | Addgene NGS Result
TGGCGAATGGG
[124 nt withheld, positions 12-135]
C
[91 nt withheld, positions 137-227]
A
[49 nt withheld, positions 229-277]
CCTTTGACGTTGGAGTCCACGTTCTTT
[37 nt withheld, positions 305-341]
ACCCTATCTCGGTCTATTCTTTTGATTTATAAGGGATTTTGCCGATTTCGGCCTATTGGTTAAAAAATGA
GCTGATTTAACAAAAATTTAACGCGAATTTTAACAAAATATTAACGCTTACAATTTAGGTGGCACTTTTC
GGGGAAATGTGCGCGGAACCCCTATTTGTTTATTTTTCTAAATACATTCAAATATGTATCCGCTCATGAA
TTAATTCTTAGAAAAACTCATCGAGCATCAAATGAAACTGCAATTTATTCATATCAGGATTATCAATACC
ATATTTTTGAAAAAGCCGTTTCTGTAATGAAGGAGAAAACTCACCGAGGCAGTTCCATAGGATGGCAAGA
TCCTGGTATCGGTCTGCGATTCCGACTCGTCCAACATCAATACAACCTATTAATTTCCCCTCGTCAAAAA
TAAGGTTATCAAGTGAGAAATCACCATGAGTGACGACTGAATCCGGTGAGAATGGCAAAAGTTTATGCAT
TTCTTTCCAGACTTGTTCAACAGGCCAGCCATTACGCTCGTCATCAAAATCACTCGCATCAACCAAACCG
TTATTCATTCGTGATTGCGCCTGAGCGAGACGAAATACGCGATCGCTGTTAAAAGGACAATTACAAACAG
GAATCGAATGCAACCGGCGCAGGAACACTGCCAGCGCATCAACAATATTTTCACCTGAATCAGGATATTC
TTCTAATACCTGGAATGCTGTTTTCCCGGGGATCGCAGTGGTGAGTAACCATGCATCATCAGGAGTACGG
ATAAAATGCTTGATGGTCGGAAGAGGCATAAATTCCGTCAGCCAGTTTAGTCTGACCATCTCATCTGTAA
CATCATTGGCAACGCTACCTTTGCCATGTTTCAGAAACAACTCTGGCGCATCGGGCTTCCCATACAATCG
ATAGATTGTCGCACCTGATTGCCCGACATTATCGCGAGCCCATTTATACCCATATAAATCAGCATCCATG
TTGGAATTTAATCGCGGCCTAGAGCAAGACGTTTCCCGTTGAATATGGCTCATAACACCCCTTGTATTAC
TGTTTATGTAAGCAGACAGTTTTATTGTTCATGACCAAAATCCCTTAACGTGAGTTTTCGTTCCACTGAG
CGTCAGACCCCGTAGAAAAGATCAAAGGATCTTCTTGAGATCCTTTTTTTCTGCGCGTAATCTGCTGCTT
GCAAACAAAAAAACCACCGCTACCAGCGGTGGTTTGTTTGCCGGATCAAGAGCTACCAACTCTTTTTCCG
AAGGTAACTGGCTTCAGCAGAGCGCAGATACCAAATACTGTCCTTCTAGTGTAGCCGTAGTTAGGCCACC
ACTTCAAGAACTCTGTAGCACCGCCTACATACCTCGCTCTGCTAATCCTGTTACCAGTGGCTGCTGCCAG
TGGCGATAAGTCGTGTCTTACCGGGTTGGACTCAAGACGATAGTTACCGGATAAGGCGCAGCGGTCGGGC
TGAACGGGGGGTTCGTGCACACAGCCCAGCTTGGAGCGAACGACCTACACCGAACTGAGATACCTACAGC
GTGAGCTATGAGAAAGCGCCACGCTTCCCGAAGGGAGAAAGGCGGACAGGTATCCGGTAAGCGGCAGGGT
CGGAACAGGAGAGCGCACGAGGGAGCTTCCAGGGGGAAACGCCTGGTATCTTTATAGTCCTGTCGGGTTT
CGCCACCTCTGACTTGAGCGTCGATTTTTGTGATGCTCGTCAGGGGGGCGGAGCCTATGGAAAAACGCCA
GCAACGCGGCCTTTTTACGGTTCCTGGCCTTTTGCTGGCCTTTTGCTCACATGTTCTTTCCTGCGTTATC
CCCTGATTCTGTGGATAACCGTATTACCGCCTTTGAGTGAGCTGATACCGCTCGCCGCAGCCGAACGACC
GAGCGCAGCGAGTCAGTGAGCGAGGAAGCGGAAGAGCGCCTGATGCGGTATTTTCTCCTTACGCATCTGT
GCGGTATTTCACACCGCAATGGTGCACTCTCAGTACAATCTGCTCTGATGCCGCATAGTTAAGCCAGTAT
ACACTCCGCTATCGCTACGTGACTGGGTCATGGCTGCGCCCCGACACCCGCCAACACCCGCTGACGCGCC
CTGACGGGCTTGTCTGCTCCCGGCATCCGCTTACAGACAAGCTGTGACCGTCTCCGGGAGCTGCATGTGT
CAGAGGTTTTCACCGTCATCACCGAAACGCGCGAGGCAGCTGCGGTAAAGCTCATCAGCGTGGTCGTGAA
GCGATTCACAGATGTCTGCCTGTTCATCCGCGTCCAGCTCGTTGAGTTTCTCCAGAAGCGTTAATGTCTG
GCTTCTGATAAAGCGGGCCATGTTAAGGGCGGTTTTTTCCTGTTTGGTCACTGATGCCTCCGTGTAAGGG
GGATTTCTGTTCATGGGGGTAATGATACCGATGAAACGAGAGAGGATGCTCACGATACGGGTTACTGATG
ATGAACATGCCCGGTTACTGGAACGTTGTGAGGGTAAACAACTGGCGGTATGGATGCGGCGGGACCAGAG
AAAAATCACTCAGGGTCAATGCCAGCGCTTCGTTAATACAGATGTAGGTGTTCCACAGGGTAGCCAGCAG
CATCCTGCGATGCAGATCCGGAACATAATGGTGCAGGGCGCTGACTTCCGCGTTTCCAGACTTTACGAAA
CACGGAAACCGAAGACCATTCATGTTGTTGCTCAGGTCGCAGACGTTTTGCAGCAGCAGTCGCTTCACGT
TCGCTCGCGTATCGGTGATTCATTCTGCTAACCAGTAAGGCAACCCCGCCAGCCTAGCCGGGTCCTCAAC
GACAGGAGCACGATCATGCGCACCCGTGGGGCCGCCATGCCGGCGATAATGGCCTGCTTCTCGCCGAAAC
GTTTGGTGGCGGGACCAGTGACGAAGGCTTGAGCGAGGGCGTGCAAGATTCCGAATACCGCAAGCGACAG
GCCGATCATCGTCGCGCTCCAGCGAAAGCGGTCCTCGCCGAAAATGACCCAGAGCGCTGCCGGCACCTGT
CCTACGAGTTGCATGATAAAGAAGACAGTCATAAGTGCGGCGACGATAGTCATGCCCCGCGCCCACCGGA
AGGAGCTGACTGGGTTGAAGGCTCTCAAGGGCATCGGTCGAGATCCCGGTGCCTAATGAGTGAGCTAACT
TACATTAATTGCGTTGCGCTCACTGCCCGCTTTCCAGTCGGGAAACCTGTCGTGCCAGCTGCATTAATGA
ATCGGCCAACGCGCGGGGAGAGGCGGTTTGCGTATTGGGCGCCAGGGTGGTTTTTCTTTTCACCAGTGAG
ACGGGCAACAGCTGATTGCCCTTCACCGCCTGGCCCTGAGAGAGTTGCAGCAAGCGGTCCACGCTGGTTT
GCCCCAGCAGGCGAAAATCCTGTTTGATGGTGGTTAACGGCGGGATATAACATGAGCTGTCTTCGGTATC
GTCGTATCCCACTACCGAGATATCCGCACCAACGCGCAGCCCGGACTCGGTAATGGCGCGCATTGCGCCC
AGCGCCATCTGATCGTTGGCAACCAGCATCGCAGTGGGAACGATGCCCTCATTCAGCATTTGCATGGTTT
GTTGAAAACCGGACATGGCACTCCAGTCGCCTTCCCGTTCCGCTATCGGCTGAATTTGATTGCGAGTGAG
ATATTTATGCCAGCCAGCCAGACGCAGACGCGCCGAGACAGAACTTAATGGGCCCGCTAACAGCGCGATT
TGCTGGTGACCCAATGCGACCAGATGCTCCACGCCCAGTCGCGTACCGTCTTCATGGGAGAAAATAATAC
TGTTGATGGGTGTCTGGTCAGAGACATCAAGAAATAACGCCGGAACATTAGTGCAGGCAGCTTCCACAGC
AATGGCATCCTGGTCATCCAGCGGATAGTTAATGATCAGCCCACTGACGCGTTGCGCGAGAAGATTGTGC
ACCGCCGCTTTACAGGCTTCGACGCCGCTTCGTTCTACCATCGACACCACCACGCTGGCACCCAGTTGAT
CGGCGCGAGATTTAATCGCCGCGACAATTTGCGACGGCGCGTGCAGGGCCAGACTGGAGGTGGCAACGCC
AATCAGCAACGACTGTTTGCCCGCCAGTTGTTGTGCCACGCGGTTGGGAATGTAATTCAGCTCCGCCATC
GCCGCTTCCACTTTTTCCCGCGTTTTCGCAGAAACGTGGCTGGCCTGGTTCACCACGCGGGAAACGGTCT
GATAAGAGACACCGGCATACTCTGCGACATCGTATAACGTTACTGGTTTCACATTCACCACCCTGAATTG
ACTCTCTTCCGGGCGCTATCATGCCATACCGCGAAAGGTTTTGCGCCATTCGATGGTGTCCGGGATCTCG
ACGCTCTCCCTTATGCGACTCCTGCATTAGGAAGCAGCCCAGTAGTAGGTTGAGGCCGTTGAGCACCGCC
GCCGCAAGGAATGGTGCATGCAAGGAGATGGCGCCCAACAGTCCCCCGGCCACGGGGCCTGCCACCATAC
CCACGCCGAAACAAGCGCTCATGAGCCCGAAGTGGCGAGCCCGATCTTCCCCATCGGTGATGTCGGCGAT
ATAGGCGCCAGCAACCGCACCTGTGGCGCCGGTGATGCCGGCCACGATGCGTCCGGCGTAGAGGATCGAG
ATCTCGATCCCGCGAAATTAATACGACTCACTATAGGGGAATTGTGAGCGGATAACAATTCCCCTCTAGA
AATAATTTTGTTTAACTTTAAGAAGGAGATATACCATGCATCATCATCATCATCACAGCAGCGGCAGAGA
AAACTTGTATTTCCAGGGCATGCCGATTTTCGTGAAAACCCTTACGGGAAAGAACATCACCCTCGAGGTT
GAACCCTCGGATACGATAGAAAATGTAAAGGCCAAGATCCAGGATAAGGAAGGAATTCCTCCTGATCAGC
AGAGACTGATCTTTACTGGCAAGAAGCTGGAAGATGGACGTACTTTGTCTGACTACAATATTAAATTTGC
GTCTACTCTTCATCTTGTTATTAGACTTCGTGGGGCGAGGCCTTGATGACGAAGCTTGCGGCCGCACTCG
AGCACCACCACCACCACCACTGAGATCCGGCTGCTAACAAAGCCCGAAAGGAAGCTGAGTTGGCTGCTGC
CACCGCTGAGCAATAACTAGCATAACCCCTTGGGGCCTCTAAACGGGTCTTGAGGGGTTTTTTGCTGAAA
GGAGGAACTATATCCGGAT
