>Addgene plasmid #101261 | 5VBT (UBC) | depositor partial sequence | sequence record 190968 | insert
ATGCCGATTTTCGTGAAAACCCTTACGGGAAAGAACATCACCCTCGAGGTTGAACCCTCGGATACGATAG
AAAATGTAAAGGCCAAGATCCAGGATAAGGAAGGAATTCCTCCTGATCAGCAGAGACTGATCTTTACTGG
CAAGAAGCTGGAAGATGGACGTACTTTGTCTGACTACAATATTAAATTTGCGTCTACTCTTCATCTTGTT
ATTAGACTTCGTGGGGCGAGGCCT
